Addgene plasmid #173871: mCherry-NES-SspB-Tiam-DHPH-P2A-iLIDcaax
Purpose: Mammalian expression of mCherry-NES-SspB-Tiam-DHPH-P2A-iLIDcaax (opto-Rac1)
Depositing lab: Takao Nakata. Depositing organization: Institute of Science Tokyo. Publication: Optogenetic control of small GTPases reveals RhoA mediates intracellular calcium signaling. Inaba H, Miao Q, Nakata T. J Biol Chem. 2021 Jan-Jun;296:100290. doi: 10.1016/j.jbc.2021.100290. Epub 2021 Jan 13. PubMed 33453281.
Backbone
  Vector backbone: pEGFP-N1
  Backbone manufacturer: Clontech
  Backbone size w/o insert (bp): 3946
  Total vector size (bp): 7417
  Modifications to backbone: EGFP was removed
  Vector type: Mammalian Expression
Growth in bacteria
  Bacterial resistance: Kanamycin, 50 μg/mL
  Growth temperature: 37°C
  Growth strain: DH5alpha
  Copy number: High Copy
Gene/Insert
  Gene/Insert name: mCherry-NES-SspB-Tiam-DHPH-P2A-iLIDcaax
  Species: H. sapiens (human); Avena sativa (oat)
  Insert size (bp): 3471
  Promoter: CMV
  Tag / fusion protein: mCherry (N terminal on insert); C-terminal CAAX-box (C terminal on backbone)
  Cloning method: Restriction Enzyme; 5′ cloning site AgeI (not destroyed); 3′ cloning site NotI (not destroyed)
  Sequencing primers: 5′ GGTCTATATAAGCAGAGCTGG; 3′ AAGTAAAACCTCTACAAATGTGG
Terms and licenses: Academic/Nonprofit Terms; Industry Terms: Not Available to Industry
How to cite: mCherry-NES-SspB-Tiam-DHPH-P2A-iLIDcaax was a gift from Takao Nakata (Addgene plasmid # 173871 ; http://n2t.net/addgene:173871 ; RRID:Addgene_173871)
