[The description below was written by a language model from this plasmid's Addgene catalogue record and pLannotate feature annotations shown in this document.]
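Description:
mCherry-NES-SspB-Tiam-DHPH-P2A-iLIDcaax is a 7.4 kb mammalian expression plasmid built on the Clontech pEGFP-N1 backbone with EGFP removed. It encodes a two-component optogenetic system for light-controlled activation of Rac1 ("opto-Rac1"). It is propagated in E. coli at high copy from a ColE1/pUC-type origin and also carries an f1 origin. A single NeoR/KanR gene (Tn5 aminoglycoside phosphotransferase) sits behind tandem bacterial (AmpR-type) and SV40 early promoters and is followed by an HSV TK polyadenylation signal. It provides kanamycin selection in bacteria and could allow G418 selection in mammalian cells.

The roughly 3.5 kb insert, cloned between AgeI and NotI, is transcribed from the CMV immediate-early enhancer/promoter and terminated by the SV40 poly(A) signal. It is a single open reading frame split by a P2A ribosome-skipping peptide into two proteins. The first is mCherry fused to a nuclear export signal, SspB, and the DH-PH catalytic region of human TIAM1, a guanine nucleotide exchange factor for Rac1. The NES is expected to keep this red-fluorescent effector cytosolic. The second is iLID, an oat (Avena sativa) LOV2-based photoswitch carrying a caged SsrA peptide, fused to a K-Ras-derived CAAX motif that anchors it to the plasma membrane. The automated annotation labels the LOV domain region as miniSOG, most likely because of LOV-domain homology. The NES and P2A are not annotated separately in the feature table.

Blue light exposes the SsrA peptide on iLID, recruiting SspB-Tiam1-DHPH to the membrane, where it can activate Rac1 locally and reversibly. The construct is intended for spatiotemporal control of small GTPase signalling in transfected mammalian cells.
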