Features (pLannotate 1.2.2; 18 found; start..end, strand, type, name):
      1..54      +  rep_origin     RSF ori (fragment): Plasmids containing the RSF 1030 origin of replication can be propagated in E. coli cells that contain additional plasmids with compatible origins.
    122..425     +  enhancer       CMV enhancer: human cytomegalovirus immediate early enhancer
    426..629     +  promoter       CMV promoter: human cytomegalovirus (CMV) immediate early promoter
    674..1381    +  CDS            mCherry: mCherry is a basic (constitutively fluorescent) red fluorescent protein published in 2004, derived from Discosoma sp.. It is reported to be a very rapidly-maturing monomer with low acid sensitivity.
   1430..1771    +  CDS            sspB (fragment): SSPB_HAEIN - Experimental evidence at protein level: Swiss-Prot protein existence level 1. Also stimulates degradation of the N-terminus of RseA (residues 1-108, alone or in complex with sigma-E) by ClpX-ClpP in a non-ssrA-mediated fashion. From Haemophilus influenzae (strain ATCC 51907 / DSM 11121 / KW20 / Rd).
   1808..3550    +  CDS            TIAM1 (fragment): TIAM1_HUMAN - Experimental evidence at protein level: Swiss-Prot protein existence level 1. Guanyl-nucleotide exchange factor that activates RHO-like proteins and connects extracellular signals to cytoskeletal activities. Activates RAC1, CDC42, and to a lesser extent RHOA and their downstream signaling to regulate processes like cell adhesion and cell migration. From Homo sapiens (Human).
   3665..3982    +  CDS            miniSOG: miniSOG is a basic (constitutively fluorescent) cyan fluorescent protein published in 2011, derived from Arabidopsis thaliana. It requires the cofactor flavin for fluorescence.
   4100..4143    +  CDS            K-Ras (fragment): human small GTPase proto-oncoprotein
   4160..4243    +  CDS            large T antigen (fragment): large T antigen from SV40 (simian virus 40)
   4266..4387    +  polyA_signal   SV40 poly(A) signal: SV40 polyadenylation signal
   4421..4849    -  rep_origin     f1 ori (sequence partly withheld): f1 bacteriophage origin of replication; arrow indicates direction of (+) strand synthesis
   4876..4980    +  promoter       AmpR promoter: bla
   4982..5339    +  promoter       SV40 promoter: SV40 enhancer and early promoter
   5374..6168    +  CDS            NeoR/KanR: aminoglycoside phosphotransferase from Tn5; aph(3')-II (or nptII); confers resistance to neomycin, kanamycin, and G418 (Geneticin®)
   6189..6341    +  CDS            ble (fragment): BLE_KLEPN - Experimental evidence at protein level: Swiss-Prot protein existence level 1. Binding protein with a strong affinity to the bleomycin family of antibiotics. Binds to CL990; an antimitotic-antibiotic compound. From Klebsiella pneumoniae.
   6400..6447    +  polyA_signal   HSV TK poly(A) signal: herpes simplex virus thymidine kinase polyadenylation signal (Cole and Stacy, 1985)
   6538..6554    -  polyA_signal   bGH poly(A) signal (fragment): bovine growth hormone polyadenylation signal
   6776..7364    +  rep_origin     ori: high-copy-number ColE1/pMB1/pBR322/pUC origin of replication
>Addgene plasmid #173871 | mCherry-NES-SspB-Tiam-DHPH-P2A-iLIDcaax | addgene full sequence | sequence record 341721 | Addgene NGS Result
TCACATGTTCTTTCCTGCGTTATCCCCTGATTCTGTGGATAACCGTATTACCGCCATGCATTAGTTATTA
ATAGTAATCAATTACGGGGTCATTAGTTCATAGCCCATATATGGAGTTCCGCGTTACATAACTTACGGTA
AATGGCCCGCCTGGCTGACCGCCCAACGACCCCCGCCCATTGACGTCAATAATGACGTATGTTCCCATAG
TAACGCCAATAGGGACTTTCCATTGACGTCAATGGGTGGAGTATTTACGGTAAACTGCCCACTTGGCAGT
ACATCAAGTGTATCATATGCCAAGTACGCCCCCTATTGACGTCAATGACGGTAAATGGCCCGCCTGGCAT
TATGCCCAGTACATGACCTTATGGGACTTTCCTACTTGGCAGTACATCTACGTATTAGTCATCGCTATTA
CCATGGTGATGCGGTTTTGGCAGTACATCAATGGGCGTGGATAGCGGTTTGACTCACGGGGATTTCCAAG
TCTCCACCCCATTGACGTCAATGGGAGTTTGTTTTGGCACCAAAATCAACGGGACTTTCCAAAATGTCGT
AACAACTCCGCCCCATTGACGCAAATGGGCGGTAGGCGTGTACGGTGGGAGGTCTATATAAGCAGAGCTG
GTTTAGTGAACCGTCAGATCCGCTAGCGCTACCGGTCGCCACCATGGTGAGCAAGGGCGAGGAGGATAAC
ATGGCCATCATCAAGGAGTTCATGCGCTTCAAGGTGCACATGGAGGGCTCCGTGAACGGCCACGAGTTCG
AGATCGAGGGCGAGGGCGAGGGCCGCCCCTACGAGGGCACCCAGACCGCCAAGCTGAAGGTGACCAAGGG
TGGCCCCCTGCCCTTCGCCTGGGACATCCTGTCCCCTCAGTTCATGTACGGCTCCAAGGCCTACGTGAAG
CACCCCGCCGACATCCCCGACTACTTGAAGCTGTCCTTCCCCGAGGGCTTCAAGTGGGAGCGCGTGATGA
ACTTCGAGGACGGCGGCGTGGTGACCGTGACCCAGGACTCCTCCCTGCAGGACGGCGAGTTCATCTACAA
GGTGAAGCTGCGCGGCACCAACTTCCCCTCCGACGGCCCCGTAATGCAGAAGAAGACCATGGGCTGGGAG
GCCTCCTCCGAGCGGATGTACCCCGAGGACGGCGCCCTGAAGGGCGAGATCAAGCAGAGGCTGAAGCTGA
AGGACGGCGGCCACTACGACGCTGAGGTCAAGACCACCTACAAGGCCAAGAAGCCCGTGCAGCTGCCCGG
CGCCTACAACGTCAACATCAAGTTGGACATCACCTCCCACAACGAGGACTACACCATCGTGGAACAGTAC
GAACGCGCCGAGGGCCGCCACTCCACCGGCGGCATGGACGAGCTGTACAAGTTCGGCATTGATCTGAGCG
GCCTGACCCTGGGTACCAGTGCTGGAGGTAGCTCCCCGAAACGCCCTAAGCTGCTGCGTGAATATTACGA
TTGGCTGGTTGATAACAGCTTTACCCCATATCTGGTGGTGGATGCCACATACCTGGGCGTGAACGTGCCC
GTGGAGTATGTGAAAGACGGTCAGATCGTGCTGAATCTGTCTGCAAGTGCGACCGGCAACCTGCAACTGA
CAAATGATTTTATCCAGTTCAACGCCCGCTTTAAGGGCGTGTCTCGTGAACTGTATATCCCGATGGGTGC
CGCTCTGGCCATTTACGCTCGCGAGAACGGCGATGGTGTGATGTTCGAACCAGAAGAAATCTATGACGAG
CTGAATATTGGTCTCGACAGTGCTGGAGGTAGTGCTGGAGGTTCAGCTGGTGGACTCGAGATGAACCCCT
CTGACCAGAGCCCATCTCCTCAGGACTCCACGGGGCCTCAGCTGGCGACCATGAGACAACTCTCGGATGC
AGATAAGCTGCGCAAGGTGATCTGCGAGCTCCTGGAGACGGAGCGCACCTACGTGAAGGATTTAAACTGT
CTTATGGAGAGATACCTAAAGCCTCTTCAAAAAGAAACTTTTCTCACCCAGGATGAGCTTGACGTGCTTT
TTGGAAATTTAACGGAAATGGTAGAGTTTCAAGTAGAATTCCTTAAAACTCTAGAAGATGGAGTGAGACT
GGTACCTGATTTGGAAAAGCTTGAGAAGGTTGATCAATTTAAGAAAGTGCTGTTCTCTCTGGGGGGATCA
TTCCTGTATTATGCTGACCGCTTCAAGCTCTACAGTGCCTTCTGCGCCAGCCACACAAAAGTTCCCAAGG
TCCTGGTGAAAGCCAAGACAGACACGGCTTTCAAGGCATTCTTGGATGCCCAGAACCCGAAGCAGCAGCA
CTCATCCACGCTGGAGTCGTACCTCATCAAGCCCATCCAGAGGATCCTCAAGTACCCACTTCTGCTCAGG
GAGCTGTTCGCCCTGACCGATGCGGAGAGCGAGGAGCACTACCACCTGGACGTGGCCATCAAGACCATGA
ACAAGGTTGCCAGTCACATCAATGAGATGCAGAAAATCCATGAAGAGTTTGGGGCTGTGTTTGACCAGCT
GATTGCTGAACAGACTGGTGGGAAAAAAGAGGTTGCAGATCTGAGCATGGGAGACCTGCTTTTGCACACT
ACCGTGATCTGGCTGAACCCGCCGGCCTCGCTGGGCAAGTGGAAAAAGGAACCAGAGTTGGCAGCATTCG
TCTTCAAAACTGCTGTGGTCCTTGTGTATAAAGATGGTTCCAAACAGAAGAAGAAACTTGTAGGATCTCA
CAGGCTTTCCATTTATGAGGACTGGGACCCCTTCAGATTTCGACACATGATCCCCACGGAAGCGCTGCAG
GTTCGAGCTTTGGCGAGTGCAGATGCAGAGGCAAATGCCGTGTGTGAAATTGTCCATGTAAAATCCGAGT
CTGAAGGGAGGCCGGAGAGGGTCTTTCACTTGTGCTGCAGCTCCCCAGAGAGCCGAAAGGATTTCCTAAA
GGCTGTGCATTCAATCCTGCGTGATAAGCACAGAAGACAGCTCCTCAAAACCGAGAGCCTTCCCTCATCC
CAGCAATATGTCCCTTTTGGAGGCAAAAGATTGTGTGCACTGAAGGGGGCCAGGCCGGCCATGAGCAGGG
CAGTGTCTGCCCCAAGCAAGTCTCTTGGGAGGAGGAGGCGGCGGCTGGCTCGAAACAGGTTTACCATTGA
TTCTGATGCCGTCTCCGCAAGCAGCCCGGAGAAAGAGTCCCAGCAGCCCCCCGGTGGCGGGGACACTGAC
CGATGGGTAGAGGAGCAGTTTGATCTTGCTCAGTATGAGGAGCAAGATGACATCAAGGAGACAGACATCC
TCAGTGACGATGATGAGTTCTGTGAGTCCGTGAAGGGTGCCTCAGTGGACAGAGACCTGCAGGAGCGGCT
TCAGGCCACCTCCATCAGTCAGCGGGAAAGAGGCCGGAAAACCCTGGATAGTCACGCGTCCCGCATGGCA
CAGCTCAAGAAGCAAGCTGCCCTGTCGGGGATCAATGGAGGCCTGGAGAGCGCAAGCGAGGAAGTCATTT
GGGTTAGGCGTGAAGACTTTGCCCCCTCCAGGAAACTGAACACTGAGATCCCGCGGGGAAGCGGAGCTAC
TAACTTCAGCCTGCTGAAGCAGGCTGGAGACGTGGAGGAGAACCCTGGACCTGCACCGGGATCCGGGGAG
TTTCTGGCAACCACACTGGAACGGATCGAGAAAAATTTCGTGATTACTGATCCGAGACTGCCTGACAACC
CAATCATTTTTGCGAGCGATTCCTTCCTGCAGCTGACAGAATATTCTCGGGAAGAGATCCTGGGGCGCAA
TTGCCGTTTTCTGCAGGGACCCGAGACAGACCGTGCCACTGTTCGGAAAATCAGAGATGCTATTGACAAC
CAGACTGAAGTGACCGTTCAGCTGATCAATTATACCAAGAGCGGCAAGAAGTTCTGGAACGTGTTCCACC
TGCAGCCGATGCGCGATTATAAGGGCGACGTCCAGTACTTCATTGGCGTGCAGCTGGATGGCACCGAACG
TCTTCATGGCGCCGCTGAGCGTGAGGCGGTCTGCCTGATCAAAAAGACAGCCTTTCAGATTGCTGAGGCA
GCGAACGACGAAAATTACTTTGGAAGCGGGAGTGGGAGCAAAAAGAAGAAAAAGAAGTCAAAGACAAAGT
GTGTAATTATGTAGGCGGCCGCGACTCTAGATCATAATCAGCCATACCACATTTGTAGAGGTTTTACTTG
CTTTAAAAAACCTCCCACACCTCCCCCTGAACCTGAAACATAAAATGAATGCAATTGTTGTTGTTAACTT
GTTTATTGCAGCTTATAATGGTTACAAATAAAGCAATAGCATCACAAATTTCACAAATAAAGCATTTTTT
TCACTGCATTCTAGTTGTGGTTTGTCCAAACTCATCAATGTATCTTAAGGCGTAAATTGTAAGCGTTAAT
ATTTTGTTAAAATTCGCGTTAAATTTTTGTTAAATCAGCTCATTTTTTAACCAATAGGCCGAAATCGGCA
AAATCCCTTATAAATCAAAAGAATAGACCGAGATAGGGT
[37 nt withheld, positions 4520-4556]
AAAGAACGTGGACTCCAACGTCAAAGG
[49 nt withheld, positions 4584-4632]
T
[91 nt withheld, positions 4634-4724]
G
[124 nt withheld, positions 4726-4849]
CAGGTGGCACTTTTCGGGGAAATGTGCGCGGAACCCCTATTTGTTTATTTTTCTAAATACATTCAAATAT
GTATCCGCTCATGAGACAATAACCCTGATAAATGCTTCAATAATATTGAAAAAGGAAGAGTCCTGAGGCG
GAAAGAACCAGCTGTGGAATGTGTGTCAGTTAGGGTGTGGAAAGTCCCCAGGCTCCCCAGCAGGCAGAAG
TATGCAAAGCATGCATCTCAATTAGTCAGCAACCAGGTGTGGAAAGTCCCCAGGCTCCCCAGCAGGCAGA
AGTATGCAAAGCATGCATCTCAATTAGTCAGCAACCATAGTCCCGCCCCTAACTCCGCCCATCCCGCCCC
TAACTCCGCCCAGTTCCGCCCATTCTCCGCCCCATGGCTGACTAATTTTTTTTATTTATGCAGAGGCCGA
GGCCGCCTCGGCCTCTGAGCTATTCCAGAAGTAGTGAGGAGGCTTTTTTGGAGGCCTAGGCTTTTGCAAA
GATCGATCAAGAGACAGGATGAGGATCGTTTCGCATGATTGAACAAGATGGATTGCACGCAGGTTCTCCG
GCCGCTTGGGTGGAGAGGCTATTCGGCTATGACTGGGCACAACAGACAATCGGCTGCTCTGATGCCGCCG
TGTTCCGGCTGTCAGCGCAGGGGCGCCCGGTTCTTTTTGTCAAGACCGACCTGTCCGGTGCCCTGAATGA
ACTGCAAGACGAGGCAGCGCGGCTATCGTGGCTGGCCACGACGGGCGTTCCTTGCGCAGCTGTGCTCGAC
GTTGTCACTGAAGCGGGAAGGGACTGGCTGCTATTGGGCGAAGTGCCGGGGCAGGATCTCCTGTCATCTC
ACCTTGCTCCTGCCGAGAAAGTATCCATCATGGCTGATGCAATGCGGCGGCTGCATACGCTTGATCCGGC
TACCTGCCCATTCGACCACCAAGCGAAACATCGCATCGAGCGAGCACGTACTCGGATGGAAGCCGGTCTT
GTCGATCAGGATGATCTGGACGAAGAGCATCAGGGGCTCGCGCCAGCCGAACTGTTCGCCAGGCTCAAGG
CGAGCATGCCCGACGGCGAGGATCTCGTCGTGACCCATGGCGATGCCTGCTTGCCGAATATCATGGTGGA
AAATGGCCGCTTTTCTGGATTCATCGACTGTGGCCGGCTGGGTGTGGCGGACCGCTATCAGGACATAGCG
TTGGCTACCCGTGATATTGCTGAAGAGCTTGGCGGCGAATGGGCTGACCGCTTCCTCGTGCTTTACGGTA
TCGCCGCTCCCGATTCGCAGCGCATCGCCTTCTATCGCCTTCTTGACGAGTTCTTCTGAGCGGGACTCTG
GGGTTCGAAATGACCGACCAAGCGACGCCCAACCTGCCATCACGAGATTTCGATTCCACCGCCGCCTTCT
ATGAAAGGTTGGGCTTCGGAATCGTTTTCCGGGACGCCGGCTGGATGATCCTCCAGCGCGGGGATCTCAT
GCTGGAGTTCTTCGCCCACCCTAGGGGGAGGCTAACTGAAACACGGAAGGAGACAATACCGGAAGGAACC
CGCGCTATGACGGCAATAAAAAGACAGAATAAAACGCACGGTGTTGGGTCGTTTGTTCATAAACGCGGGG
TTCGGTCCCAGGGCTGGCACTCTGTCGATACCCCACCGAGACCCCATTGGGGCCAATACGCCCGCGTTTC
TTCCTTTTCCCCACCCCACCCCCCAAGTTCGGGTGAAGGCCCAGGGCTCGCAGCCAACGTCGGGGCGGCA
GGCCCTGCCATAGCCTCAGGTTACTCATATATACTTTAGATTGATTTAAAACTTCATTTTTAATTTAAAA
GGATCTAGGTGAAGATCCTTTTTGATAATCTCATGACCAAAATCCCTTAACGTGAGTTTTCGTTCCACTG
AGCGTCAGACCCCGTAGAAAAGATCAAAGGATCTTCTTGAGATCCTTTTTTTCTGCGCGTAATCTGCTGC
TTGCAAACAAAAAAACCACCGCTACCAGCGGTGGTTTGTTTGCCGGATCAAGAGCTACCAACTCTTTTTC
CGAAGGTAACTGGCTTCAGCAGAGCGCAGATACCAAATACTGTTCTTCTAGTGTAGCCGTAGTTAGGCCA
CCACTTCAAGAACTCTGTAGCACCGCCTACATACCTCGCTCTGCTAATCCTGTTACCAGTGGCTGCTGCC
AGTGGCGATAAGTCGTGTCTTACCGGGTTGGACTCAAGACGATAGTTACCGGATAAGGCGCAGCGGTCGG
GCTGAACGGGGGGTTCGTGCACACAGCCCAGCTTGGAGCGAACGACCTACACCGAACTGAGATACCTACA
GCGTGAGCTATGAGAAAGCGCCACGCTTCCCGAAGGGAGAAAGGCGGACAGGTATCCGGTAAGCGGCAGG
GTCGGAACAGGAGAGCGCACGAGGGAGCTTCCAGGGGGAAACGCCTGGTATCTTTATAGTCCTGTCGGGT
TTCGCCACCTCTGACTTGAGCGTCGATTTTTGTGATGCTCGTCAGGGGGGCGGAGCCTATGGAAAAACGC
CAGCAACGCGGCCTTTTTACGGTTCCTGGCCTTTTGCTGGCCTTTTGC
